Addgene plasmid #132473: pESRRG.1.0-gDNA
Purpose: CRISPR/Cas9 plasmid to create GFP fusion proteins
Depositing lab: Kevin White. Depositing organization: University of Chicago.
Backbone
  Vector backbone: pX330
  Backbone manufacturer: addgene ID: 42230
  Vector type: CRISPR
Growth in bacteria
  Bacterial resistance: Ampicillin, 100 μg/mL
  Growth temperature: 37°C
  Growth strain: DH5alpha
  Copy number: High Copy
Gene/Insert
  Gene/Insert name: ESRRG
  gRNA/shRNA sequence: AGGTCTGACTAAAAGCTCCC TGG
  Species: H. sapiens (human)
  Entrez Gene: ESRRG (a.k.a. ERR-gamma, ERR3, ERRg, ERRgamma, NR3B3)
  Cloning method: Restriction Enzyme; 5′ cloning site BbsI (destroyed during cloning); 3′ cloning site BbsI (destroyed during cloning)
Terms and licenses: Academic/Nonprofit Terms; Industry Terms: Not Available to Industry
Depositor comments: gRNA sequence also includes uncloned PAM after the space
How to cite: pESRRG.1.0-gDNA was a gift from Kevin White (Addgene plasmid # 132473 ; http://n2t.net/addgene:132473 ; RRID:Addgene_132473)
