[The description below was written by a language model from this plasmid's Addgene catalogue record and pLannotate feature annotations shown in this document.]
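Description:
pESRRG.1.0-gDNA is a CRISPR/Cas9 expression plasmid built on the pX330 backbone, designed for transient delivery into mammalian cells. It carries both components of the Streptococcus pyogenes system on one vector. It is maintained in E. coli as a high-copy plasmid through a ColE1/pUC-type origin and selected with ampicillin via the β-lactamase gene. An f1 phage origin is also present, along with a single annotated AAV2 ITR and short bom and rop fragments that appear to be backbone remnants rather than functional elements.

The insert is a guide spacer targeting human ESRRG (estrogen-related receptor gamma, NR3B3). It was cloned between the two BbsI sites of pX330, which were destroyed in the process; the PAM listed with the guide is genomic context and is not part of the plasmid. A human U6 RNA polymerase III promoter drives the spacer fused to the S. pyogenes gRNA scaffold. In the circular map the promoter sits at the end of the numbered sequence and the scaffold at its start, so the spacer spans the numbering junction. Cas9 is expressed separately from a hybrid CBh-type promoter, made up of the CMV enhancer, the chicken β-actin promoter and a hybrid CBA/MVM intron. The coding sequence is annotated as contiguous N- and C-terminal portions that together form the full-length nuclease, followed by a nucleoplasmin nuclear localization signal and a bGH polyadenylation signal.

The stated purpose is to create GFP fusion proteins, which implies cutting the endogenous ESRRG locus to stimulate knock-in of a GFP tag. No GFP sequence or homology arms are annotated here, so a separate donor template would presumably supply them, though the record does not describe one.
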