Features (pLannotate 1.2.2; 18 found; start..end, strand, type, name):
      1..76      +  misc_RNA       gRNA scaffold: guide RNA scaffold for the Streptococcus pyogenes CRISPR/Cas9 system
     83..126     +  misc_RNA       gRNA scaffold (fragment): guide RNA scaffold for the Streptococcus pyogenes CRISPR/Cas9 system
    173..458     +  enhancer       CMV enhancer: human cytomegalovirus immediate early enhancer; contains an 18-bp deletion relative to the standard CMV enhancer
    460..737     +  promoter       chicken β-actin promoter: No description available
    738..965     +  intron         hybrid intron: hybrid between chicken β-actin (CBA) and minute virus of mice (MMV) introns (Gray et al., 2011)
   1103..2704    +  CDS            Cas9(N): N-terminal portion of Streptococcus pyogenes Cas9 (Zetsche et al., 2015)
   2705..5203    +  CDS            Cas9(C): C-terminal portion of Streptococcus pyogenes Cas9 (Zetsche et al., 2015)
   5204..5251    +  CDS            nucleoplasmin NLS: bipartite nuclear localization signal from nucleoplasmin
   5285..5396    +  polyA_signal   bGH poly(A) signal: bovine growth hormone polyadenylation signal
   5501..5641    +  repeat_region  AAV2 ITR: inverted terminal repeat of adeno-associated virus serotype 2 inverted
   5646..5697    -  misc_feature   bom (fragment): basis of mobility region from pBR322
   5716..6171    +  rep_origin     f1 ori (sequence partly withheld): f1 bacteriophage origin of replication; arrow indicates direction of (+) strand synthesis
   6172..6221    -  misc_feature   bom (fragment): basis of mobility region from pBR322
   6323..6358    -  CDS            rop (fragment): Rop protein, which maintains plasmids at low copy number; rop
   6453..6557    +  promoter       AmpR promoter: bla
   6558..7418    +  CDS            AmpR: β-lactamase; bla; confers resistance to ampicillin, carbenicillin, and related antibiotics
   7589..8177    +  rep_origin     ori: high-copy-number ColE1/pMB1/pBR322/pUC origin of replication
   8239..8479    +  promoter       U6 promoter: RNA polymerase III promoter for human U6 snRNA
>Addgene plasmid #132473 | pESRRG.1.0-gDNA | addgene full sequence | sequence record 267180 | Addgene NGS Result
GTTTTAGAGCTAGAAATAGCAAGTTAAAATAAGGCTAGTCCGTTATCAACTTGAAAAAGTGGCACCGAGT
CGGTGCTTTTTTGTTTTAGAGCTAGAAATAGCAAGTTAAAATAAGGCTAGTCCGTTTTTAGCGCGTGCGC
CAATTCTGCAGACAAATGGCTCTAGAGGTACCCGTTACATAACTTACGGTAAATGGCCCGCCTGGCTGAC
CGCCCAACGACCCCCGCCCATTGACGTCAATAGTAACGCCAATAGGGACTTTCCATTGACGTCAATGGGT
GGAGTATTTACGGTAAACTGCCCACTTGGCAGTACATCAAGTGTATCATATGCCAAGTACGCCCCCTATT
GACGTCAATGACGGTAAATGGCCCGCCTGGCATTGTGCCCAGTACATGACCTTATGGGACTTTCCTACTT
GGCAGTACATCTACGTATTAGTCATCGCTATTACCATGGTCGAGGTGAGCCCCACGTTCTGCTTCACTCT
CCCCATCTCCCCCCCCTCCCCACCCCCAATTTTGTATTTATTTATTTTTTAATTATTTTGTGCAGCGATG
GGGGCGGGGGGGGGGGGGGGGCGCGCGCCAGGCGGGGCGGGGCGGGGCGAGGGGCGGGGCGGGGCGAGGC
GGAGAGGTGCGGCGGCAGCCAATCAGAGCGGCGCGCTCCGAAAGTTTCCTTTTATGGCGAGGCGGCGGCG
GCGGCGGCCCTATAAAAAGCGAAGCGCGCGGCGGGCGGGAGTCGCTGCGCGCTGCCTTCGCCCCGTGCCC
CGCTCCGCCGCCGCCTCGCGCCGCCCGCCCCGGCTCTGACTGACCGCGTTACTCCCACAGGTGAGCGGGC
GGGACGGCCCTTCTCCTCCGGGCTGTAATTAGCTGAGCAAGAGGTAAGGGTTTAAGGGATGGTTGGTTGG
TGGGGTATTAATGTTTAATTACCTGGAGCACCTGCCTGAAATCACTTTTTTTCAGGTTGGACCGGTGCCA
CCATGGACTATAAGGACCACGACGGAGACTACAAGGATCATGATATTGATTACAAAGACGATGACGATAA
GATGGCCCCAAAGAAGAAGCGGAAGGTCGGTATCCACGGAGTCCCAGCAGCCGACAAGAAGTACAGCATC
GGCCTGGACATCGGCACCAACTCTGTGGGCTGGGCCGTGATCACCGACGAGTACAAGGTGCCCAGCAAGA
AATTCAAGGTGCTGGGCAACACCGACCGGCACAGCATCAAGAAGAACCTGATCGGAGCCCTGCTGTTCGA
CAGCGGCGAAACAGCCGAGGCCACCCGGCTGAAGAGAACCGCCAGAAGAAGATACACCAGACGGAAGAAC
CGGATCTGCTATCTGCAAGAGATCTTCAGCAACGAGATGGCCAAGGTGGACGACAGCTTCTTCCACAGAC
TGGAAGAGTCCTTCCTGGTGGAAGAGGATAAGAAGCACGAGCGGCACCCCATCTTCGGCAACATCGTGGA
CGAGGTGGCCTACCACGAGAAGTACCCCACCATCTACCACCTGAGAAAGAAACTGGTGGACAGCACCGAC
AAGGCCGACCTGCGGCTGATCTATCTGGCCCTGGCCCACATGATCAAGTTCCGGGGCCACTTCCTGATCG
AGGGCGACCTGAACCCCGACAACAGCGACGTGGACAAGCTGTTCATCCAGCTGGTGCAGACCTACAACCA
GCTGTTCGAGGAAAACCCCATCAACGCCAGCGGCGTGGACGCCAAGGCCATCCTGTCTGCCAGACTGAGC
AAGAGCAGACGGCTGGAAAATCTGATCGCCCAGCTGCCCGGCGAGAAGAAGAATGGCCTGTTCGGAAACC
TGATTGCCCTGAGCCTGGGCCTGACCCCCAACTTCAAGAGCAACTTCGACCTGGCCGAGGATGCCAAACT
GCAGCTGAGCAAGGACACCTACGACGACGACCTGGACAACCTGCTGGCCCAGATCGGCGACCAGTACGCC
GACCTGTTTCTGGCCGCCAAGAACCTGTCCGACGCCATCCTGCTGAGCGACATCCTGAGAGTGAACACCG
AGATCACCAAGGCCCCCCTGAGCGCCTCTATGATCAAGAGATACGACGAGCACCACCAGGACCTGACCCT
GCTGAAAGCTCTCGTGCGGCAGCAGCTGCCTGAGAAGTACAAAGAGATTTTCTTCGACCAGAGCAAGAAC
GGCTACGCCGGCTACATTGACGGCGGAGCCAGCCAGGAAGAGTTCTACAAGTTCATCAAGCCCATCCTGG
AAAAGATGGACGGCACCGAGGAACTGCTCGTGAAGCTGAACAGAGAGGACCTGCTGCGGAAGCAGCGGAC
CTTCGACAACGGCAGCATCCCCCACCAGATCCACCTGGGAGAGCTGCACGCCATTCTGCGGCGGCAGGAA
GATTTTTACCCATTCCTGAAGGACAACCGGGAAAAGATCGAGAAGATCCTGACCTTCCGCATCCCCTACT
ACGTGGGCCCTCTGGCCAGGGGAAACAGCAGATTCGCCTGGATGACCAGAAAGAGCGAGGAAACCATCAC
CCCCTGGAACTTCGAGGAAGTGGTGGACAAGGGCGCTTCCGCCCAGAGCTTCATCGAGCGGATGACCAAC
TTCGATAAGAACCTGCCCAACGAGAAGGTGCTGCCCAAGCACAGCCTGCTGTACGAGTACTTCACCGTGT
ATAACGAGCTGACCAAAGTGAAATACGTGACCGAGGGAATGAGAAAGCCCGCCTTCCTGAGCGGCGAGCA
GAAAAAGGCCATCGTGGACCTGCTGTTCAAGACCAACCGGAAAGTGACCGTGAAGCAGCTGAAAGAGGAC
TACTTCAAGAAAATCGAGTGCTTCGACTCCGTGGAAATCTCCGGCGTGGAAGATCGGTTCAACGCCTCCC
TGGGCACATACCACGATCTGCTGAAAATTATCAAGGACAAGGACTTCCTGGACAATGAGGAAAACGAGGA
CATTCTGGAAGATATCGTGCTGACCCTGACACTGTTTGAGGACAGAGAGATGATCGAGGAACGGCTGAAA
ACCTATGCCCACCTGTTCGACGACAAAGTGATGAAGCAGCTGAAGCGGCGGAGATACACCGGCTGGGGCA
GGCTGAGCCGGAAGCTGATCAACGGCATCCGGGACAAGCAGTCCGGCAAGACAATCCTGGATTTCCTGAA
GTCCGACGGCTTCGCCAACAGAAACTTCATGCAGCTGATCCACGACGACAGCCTGACCTTTAAAGAGGAC
ATCCAGAAAGCCCAGGTGTCCGGCCAGGGCGATAGCCTGCACGAGCACATTGCCAATCTGGCCGGCAGCC
CCGCCATTAAGAAGGGCATCCTGCAGACAGTGAAGGTGGTGGACGAGCTCGTGAAAGTGATGGGCCGGCA
CAAGCCCGAGAACATCGTGATCGAAATGGCCAGAGAGAACCAGACCACCCAGAAGGGACAGAAGAACAGC
CGCGAGAGAATGAAGCGGATCGAAGAGGGCATCAAAGAGCTGGGCAGCCAGATCCTGAAAGAACACCCCG
TGGAAAACACCCAGCTGCAGAACGAGAAGCTGTACCTGTACTACCTGCAGAATGGGCGGGATATGTACGT
GGACCAGGAACTGGACATCAACCGGCTGTCCGACTACGATGTGGACCATATCGTGCCTCAGAGCTTTCTG
AAGGACGACTCCATCGACAACAAGGTGCTGACCAGAAGCGACAAGAACCGGGGCAAGAGCGACAACGTGC
CCTCCGAAGAGGTCGTGAAGAAGATGAAGAACTACTGGCGGCAGCTGCTGAACGCCAAGCTGATTACCCA
GAGAAAGTTCGACAATCTGACCAAGGCCGAGAGAGGCGGCCTGAGCGAACTGGATAAGGCCGGCTTCATC
AAGAGACAGCTGGTGGAAACCCGGCAGATCACAAAGCACGTGGCACAGATCCTGGACTCCCGGATGAACA
CTAAGTACGACGAGAATGACAAGCTGATCCGGGAAGTGAAAGTGATCACCCTGAAGTCCAAGCTGGTGTC
CGATTTCCGGAAGGATTTCCAGTTTTACAAAGTGCGCGAGATCAACAACTACCACCACGCCCACGACGCC
TACCTGAACGCCGTCGTGGGAACCGCCCTGATCAAAAAGTACCCTAAGCTGGAAAGCGAGTTCGTGTACG
GCGACTACAAGGTGTACGACGTGCGGAAGATGATCGCCAAGAGCGAGCAGGAAATCGGCAAGGCTACCGC
CAAGTACTTCTTCTACAGCAACATCATGAACTTTTTCAAGACCGAGATTACCCTGGCCAACGGCGAGATC
CGGAAGCGGCCTCTGATCGAGACAAACGGCGAAACCGGGGAGATCGTGTGGGATAAGGGCCGGGATTTTG
CCACCGTGCGGAAAGTGCTGAGCATGCCCCAAGTGAATATCGTGAAAAAGACCGAGGTGCAGACAGGCGG
CTTCAGCAAAGAGTCTATCCTGCCCAAGAGGAACAGCGATAAGCTGATCGCCAGAAAGAAGGACTGGGAC
CCTAAGAAGTACGGCGGCTTCGACAGCCCCACCGTGGCCTATTCTGTGCTGGTGGTGGCCAAAGTGGAAA
AGGGCAAGTCCAAGAAACTGAAGAGTGTGAAAGAGCTGCTGGGGATCACCATCATGGAAAGAAGCAGCTT
CGAGAAGAATCCCATCGACTTTCTGGAAGCCAAGGGCTACAAAGAAGTGAAAAAGGACCTGATCATCAAG
CTGCCTAAGTACTCCCTGTTCGAGCTGGAAAACGGCCGGAAGAGAATGCTGGCCTCTGCCGGCGAACTGC
AGAAGGGAAACGAACTGGCCCTGCCCTCCAAATATGTGAACTTCCTGTACCTGGCCAGCCACTATGAGAA
GCTGAAGGGCTCCCCCGAGGATAATGAGCAGAAACAGCTGTTTGTGGAACAGCACAAGCACTACCTGGAC
GAGATCATCGAGCAGATCAGCGAGTTCTCCAAGAGAGTGATCCTGGCCGACGCTAATCTGGACAAAGTGC
TGTCCGCCTACAACAAGCACCGGGATAAGCCCATCAGAGAGCAGGCCGAGAATATCATCCACCTGTTTAC
CCTGACCAATCTGGGAGCCCCTGCCGCCTTCAAGTACTTTGACACCACCATCGACCGGAAGAGGTACACC
AGCACCAAAGAGGTGCTGGACGCCACCCTGATCCACCAGAGCATCACCGGCCTGTACGAGACACGGATCG
ACCTGTCTCAGCTGGGAGGCGACAAAAGGCCGGCGGCCACGAAAAAGGCCGGCCAGGCAAAAAAGAAAAA
GTAAGAATTCCTAGAGCTCGCTGATCAGCCTCGACTGTGCCTTCTAGTTGCCAGCCATCTGTTGTTTGCC
CCTCCCCCGTGCCTTCCTTGACCCTGGAAGGTGCCACTCCCACTGTCCTTTCCTAATAAAATGAGGAAAT
TGCATCGCATTGTCTGAGTAGGTGTCATTCTATTCTGGGGGGTGGGGTGGGGCAGGACAGCAAGGGGGAG
GATTGGGAAGAGAATAGCAGGCATGCTGGGGAGCGGCCGCAGGAACCCCTAGTGATGGAGTTGGCCACTC
CCTCTCTGCGCGCTCGCTCGCTCACTGAGGCCGGGCGACCAAAGGTCGCCCGACGCCCGGGCTTTGCCCG
GGCGGCCTCAGTGAGCGAGCGAGCGCGCAGCTGCCTGCAGGGGCGCCTGATGCGGTATTTTCTCCTTACG
CATCTGTGCGGTATTTCACACCGCATA
[95 nt withheld, positions 5698-5792]
T
[46 nt withheld, positions 5794-5839]
C
[141 nt withheld, positions 5841-5981]
CCTTTGACGTTGGAGTCCACGTTCTTT
[37 nt withheld, positions 6009-6045]
ACTCTATCTCGGGCTATTCTTTTGATTTATAAGGGATTTTGCCGATTTCGGTCTATTGGTTAAAAAATGA
GCTGATTTAACAAAAATTTAACGCGAATTTTAACAAAATATTAACGTTTACAATTTTATGGTGCACTCTC
AGTACAATCTGCTCTGATGCCGCATAGTTAAGCCAGCCCCGACACCCGCCAACACCCGCTGACGCGCCCT
GACGGGCTTGTCTGCTCCCGGCATCCGCTTACAGACAAGCTGTGACCGTCTCCGGGAGCTGCATGTGTCA
GAGGTTTTCACCGTCATCACCGAAACGCGCGAGACGAAAGGGCCTCGTGATACGCCTATTTTTATAGGTT
AATGTCATGATAATAATGGTTTCTTAGACGTCAGGTGGCACTTTTCGGGGAAATGTGCGCGGAACCCCTA
TTTGTTTATTTTTCTAAATACATTCAAATATGTATCCGCTCATGAGACAATAACCCTGATAAATGCTTCA
ATAATATTGAAAAAGGAAGAGTATGAGTATTCAACATTTCCGTGTCGCCCTTATTCCCTTTTTTGCGGCA
TTTTGCCTTCCTGTTTTTGCTCACCCAGAAACGCTGGTGAAAGTAAAAGATGCTGAAGATCAGTTGGGTG
CACGAGTGGGTTACATCGAACTGGATCTCAACAGCGGTAAGATCCTTGAGAGTTTTCGCCCCGAAGAACG
TTTTCCAATGATGAGCACTTTTAAAGTTCTGCTATGTGGCGCGGTATTATCCCGTATTGACGCCGGGCAA
GAGCAACTCGGTCGCCGCATACACTATTCTCAGAATGACTTGGTTGAGTACTCACCAGTCACAGAAAAGC
ATCTTACGGATGGCATGACAGTAAGAGAATTATGCAGTGCTGCCATAACCATGAGTGATAACACTGCGGC
CAACTTACTTCTGACAACGATCGGAGGACCGAAGGAGCTAACCGCTTTTTTGCACAACATGGGGGATCAT
GTAACTCGCCTTGATCGTTGGGAACCGGAGCTGAATGAAGCCATACCAAACGACGAGCGTGACACCACGA
TGCCTGTAGCAATGGCAACAACGTTGCGCAAACTATTAACTGGCGAACTACTTACTCTAGCTTCCCGGCA
ACAATTAATAGACTGGATGGAGGCGGATAAAGTTGCAGGACCACTTCTGCGCTCGGCCCTTCCGGCTGGC
TGGTTTATTGCTGATAAATCTGGAGCCGGTGAGCGTGGAAGCCGCGGTATCATTGCAGCACTGGGGCCAG
ATGGTAAGCCCTCCCGTATCGTAGTTATCTACACGACGGGGAGTCAGGCAACTATGGATGAACGAAATAG
ACAGATCGCTGAGATAGGTGCCTCACTGATTAAGCATTGGTAACTGTCAGACCAAGTTTACTCATATATA
CTTTAGATTGATTTAAAACTTCATTTTTAATTTAAAAGGATCTAGGTGAAGATCCTTTTTGATAATCTCA
TGACCAAAATCCCTTAACGTGAGTTTTCGTTCCACTGAGCGTCAGACCCCGTAGAAAAGATCAAAGGATC
TTCTTGAGATCCTTTTTTTCTGCGCGTAATCTGCTGCTTGCAAACAAAAAAACCACCGCTACCAGCGGTG
GTTTGTTTGCCGGATCAAGAGCTACCAACTCTTTTTCCGAAGGTAACTGGCTTCAGCAGAGCGCAGATAC
CAAATACTGTTCTTCTAGTGTAGCCGTAGTTAGGCCACCACTTCAAGAACTCTGTAGCACCGCCTACATA
CCTCGCTCTGCTAATCCTGTTACCAGTGGCTGCTGCCAGTGGCGATAAGTCGTGTCTTACCGGGTTGGAC
TCAAGACGATAGTTACCGGATAAGGCGCAGCGGTCGGGCTGAACGGGGGGTTCGTGCACACAGCCCAGCT
TGGAGCGAACGACCTACACCGAACTGAGATACCTACAGCGTGAGCTATGAGAAAGCGCCACGCTTCCCGA
AGGGAGAAAGGCGGACAGGTATCCGGTAAGCGGCAGGGTCGGAACAGGAGAGCGCACGAGGGAGCTTCCA
GGGGGAAACGCCTGGTATCTTTATAGTCCTGTCGGGTTTCGCCACCTCTGACTTGAGCGTCGATTTTTGT
GATGCTCGTCAGGGGGGCGGAGCCTATGGAAAAACGCCAGCAACGCGGCCTTTTTACGGTTCCTGGCCTT
TTGCTGGCCTTTTGCTCACATGTGAGGGCCTATTTCCCATGATTCCTTCATATTTGCATATACGATACAA
GGCTGTTAGAGAGATAATTGGAATTAATTTGACTGTAAACACAAAGATATTAGTACAAAATACGTGACGT
AGAAAGTAATAATTTCTTGGGTAGTTTGCAGTTTTAAAATTATGTTTTAAAATGGACTATCATATGCTTA
CCGTAACTTGAAAGTATTTCGATTTCTTGGCTTTATATATCTTGTGGAAAGGACGAAACACCGAGGTCTG
ACTAAAAGCTCC
